>Addgene plasmid #40126 | PLlacO-1-CImf | depositor full sequence | sequence record 51015 | lac inducible lambda repressor
GACGTCGGTGCCTAATGAGTGAGCTAACTTACATTAATTGCGTTGCGCTCACTGCCCGCTTTCCAGTCGG
GAAACCTGTCGTGCCAGCTGCATTAATGAATCGGCCAACGCGCGGGGAGAGGCGGTTTGCGTATTGGGCG
CCAGGGTGGTTTTTCTTTTCACCAGTGAGACGGGCAACAGCTGATTGCCCTTCACCGCCTGGCCCTGAGA
GAGTTGCAGCAAGCGGTCCACGCTGGTTTGCCCCAGCAGGCGAAAATCCTGTTTGATGGTGGTTAACGGC
GGGATATAACATGAGCTGTCTTCGGTATCGTCGTATCCCACTACCGAGATGTCCGCACCAACGCGCAGCC
CGGACTCGGTAATGGCGCGCATTGCGCCCAGCGCCATCTGATCGTTGGCAACCAGCATCGCAGTGGGAAC
GATGCCCTCATTCAGCATTTGCATGGTTTGTTGAAAACCGGACATGGCACTCCAGTCGCCTTCCCGTTCC
GCTATCGGCTGAATTTGATTGCGAGTGAGATATTTATGCCAGCCAGCCAGACGCAGACGCGCCGAGACAG
AACTTAATGGGCCCGCTAACAGCGCGATTTGCTGGTGACCCAATGCGACCAGATGCTCCACGCCCAGTCG
CGTACCGTCTTCATGGGAGAAAATAATACTGTTGATGGGTGTCTGGTCAGAGACATCAAGAAATAACGCC
GGAACATTAGTGCAGGCAGCTTCCACAGCAATGGCATCCTGGTCATCCAGCGGATAGTTAATGATCAGCC
CACTGACGCGTTGCGCGAGAAGATTGTGCACCGCCGCTTTACAGGCTTCGACGCCGCTTCGTTCTACCAT
CGACACCACCACGCTGGCACCCAGTTGATCGGCGCGAGATTTAATCGCCGCGACAATTTGCGACGGCGCG
TGCAGGGCCAGACTGGAGGTGGCAACGCCAATCAGCAACGACTGTTTGCCCGCCAGTTGTTGTGCCACGC
GGTTGGGAATGTAATTCAGCTCCGCCATCGCCGCTTCCACTTTTTCCCGCGTTTTCGCAGAAACGTGGCT
GGCCTGGTTCACCACGCGGGAAACGGTCTGATAAGAGACACCGGCATACTCTGCGACATCGTATAACGTT
ACTGGTTTCACATTCACCACCCTGAATTGACTCTCTTCCGGGCGCTATCATGCCATACCGCGAAAGGTTT
TGCGCCATTCGATGGTGTCCGGGATCTCGACGCTCTCCCTTATGCGACTCCTGCATTAGGAAGCAGCCCA
GTAGTAGGTTGAGGCCGTTGAGCACCGCCGCCGCAAGGAATGGTGCATGCAAGGAGATGGCGCCCAACAG
TCCCCCGGCCACGGGGCCTGCCACCATACCCACGCCGAAACAAGCGCTCATGAGCCCGAAGTGGCGAGCC
CGATCTTCCCCATCGGTGATGTCGGCGATATAGGCGCCAGCAACCGCACCTGTGGCGCCGGTGATGCCGG
CCACGATGCGTCCGGCGTAGAGGATCGAGAATTGTGAGCGGATAACAATTGACATTGTGAGCGGATAACA
AGATACTGAGCACGAATTCAAAAGATCTAATCCAACAATATAGCATACTCTCGCGACGGCCTCATGAGCA
CAAAAAAGAAA
[261 nt withheld, positions 1622-1882]
ATGCAGCCGTCACTTAGAAGTGAGTATGAGTACCCTGTTTTTTCTCATGTTCAGGCAGGGATGTTCTCAC
CTGAGCTTAGAACCTTTACCAAAGGTGATGCGGAGAGATGGGTAAGCACAACCAAAAAAGCCAGTGATTC
TGCATTCTGGCTTGAGGTTGAAGGTAATTCCATGACCGCACCAACAGGCTCCAAGCCAAGCTTTCCTGAC
GGAATGTTAATTCTCGTTGACCCTGAGCAGGCTGTTGAGCCAGGTGATTTCTGCATAGCCAGACTTGGGG
GTGATGAGTTTACCTTCAAGAAACTGATCAGGGATAGCGGTCAGGTGTTTTTACAACCACTAAACCCACA
GTACCCAATGATCCCATGCAATGAGAGTTGTTCCGTTGTGGGGAAAGTTATCGCTAGTCAGTGGCCTGAA
GAGACGTTTGGCGCGGCGAATAAAAATGAAGAAAATACCAATGAAGTGCCGACCTTTATGCTGAATGCGG
GCCAGGCGAATTATGCGTTTGCGTAATAAGGATCCAAACTCGAGTAAGGATCTCCAGGCATCAAATAAAA
CGAAAGGCTCAGTCGAAAGACTGGGCCTTTCGTTTTATCTGTTGTTTGTCGGTGAACGCTCTCTACTAGA
GTCACACTGGCTCACCTTCGGGTGGGCCTTTCTGCGTTTATACCTAGGGCGTTCGGCTGCGGCGAGCGGT
ATCAGCTCACTCAAAGGCGGTAATACGGTTATCCACAGAATCAGGGGATAACGCAGGAAAGAACATGTGA
GCAAAAGGCCAGCAAAAGGCCAGGAACCGTAAAAAGGCCGCGTTGCTGGCGTTTTTCCATAGGCTCCGCC
CCCCTGACGAGCATCACAAAAATCGACGCTCAAGTCAGAGGTGGCGAAACCCGACAGGACTATAAAGATA
CCAGGCGTTTCCCCCTGGAAGCTCCCTCGTGCGCTCTCCTGTTCCGACCCTGCCGCTTACCGGATACCTG
TCCGCCTTTCTCCCTTCGGGAAGCGTGGCGCTTTCTCATAGCTCACGCTGTAGGTATCTCAGTTCGGTGT
AGGTCGTTCGCTCCAAGCTGGGCTGTGTGCACGAACCCCCCGTTCAGCCCGACCGCTGCGCCTTATCCGG
TAACTATCGTCTTGAGTCCAACCCGGTAAGACACGACTTATCGCCACTGGCAGCAGCCACTGGTAACAGG
ATTAGCAGAGCGAGGTATGTAGGCGGTGCTACAGAGTTCTTGAAGTGGTGGCCTAACTACGGCTACACTA
GAAGGACAGTATTTGGTATCTGCGCTCTGCTGAAGCCAGTTACCTTCGGAAAAAGAGTTGGTAGCTCTTG
ATCCGGCAAACAAACCACCGCTGGTAGCGGTGGTTTTTTTGTTTGCAAGCAGCAGATTACGCGCAGAAAA
AAAGGATCTCAAGAAGATCCTTTGATCTTTTCTACGGGGTCTGACGCTCAGTGGAACGAAAACTCACGTT
AAGGGATTTTGGTCATGACTAGTGCTTGGATTCTCACCAATAAAAAACGCCCGGCGGCAACCGAGCGTTC
TGAACAAATCCAGATGGAGTTCTGAGGTCATTACTGGATCTATCAACAGGAGTCCAAGCGAGCTCGATAT
CAAATTACGCCCCGCCCTGCCACTCATCGCAGTACTGTTGTAATTCATTAAGCATTCTGCCGACATGGAA
GCCATCACAAACGGCATGATGAACCTGAATCGCCAGCGGCATCAGCACCTTGTCGCCTTGCGTATAATAT
TTGCCCATGGTGAAAACGGGGGCGAAGAAGTTGTCCATATTGGCCACGTTTAAATCAAAACTGGTGAAAC
TCACCCAGGGATTGGCTGAGACGAAAAACATATTCTCAATAAACCCTTTAGGGAAATAGGCCAGGTTTTC
ACCGTAACACGCCACATCTTGCGAATATATGTGTAGAAACTGCCGGAAATCGTCGTGGTATTCACTCCAG
AGCGATGAAAACGTTTCAGTTTGCTCATGGAAAACGGTGTAACAAGGGTGAACACTATCCCATATCACCA
GCTCACCGTCTTTCATTGCCATACGAAATTCCGGATGAGCATTCATCAGGCGGGCAAGAATGTGAATAAA
GGCCGGATAAAACTTGTGCTTATTTTTCTTTACGGTCTTTAAAAAGGCCGTAATATCCAGCTGAACGGTC
TGGTTATAGGTACATTGAGCAACTGACTGAAATGCCTCAAAATGTTCTTTACGATGCCATTGGGATATAT
CAACGGTGGTATATCCAGTGATTTTTTTCTCCATTTTAGCTTCCTTAGCTCCTGAAAATCTCGATAACTC
AAAAAATACGCCCGGTAGTGATCTTATTTCATTATGGTGAAAGTTGGAACCTCTTACGTGCCGATCAACG
TCTCATTTTCGCCAGATATC
Features (pLannotate 1.2.2; 13 found; start..end, strand, type, name):
     15..36      -  protein_bind   CAP binding site: CAP binding activates transcription in the presence of cAMP. E. coli catabolite activator protein
     49..1131    -  CDS            lacI: lac repressor; lacI; The lac repressor binds to the lac operator to inhibit transcription in E. coli. This inhibition can be relieved by adding lactose or isopropyl-β-D-thiogalactopyranoside (IPTG).
   1132..1209    -  promoter       lacI promoter: lacI
   1217..1496    -  CDS            TcR (fragment): tetracycline efflux protein; tet; confers resistance to tetracycline
   1502..1518    +  protein_bind   lac operator: The lac repressor binds to the lac operator to inhibit transcription in E. coli. This inhibition can be relieved by adding lactose or isopropyl-β-D-thiogalactopyranoside (IPTG). lac repressor encoded by lacI
   1525..1541    +  protein_bind   lac operator: The lac repressor binds to the lac operator to inhibit transcription in E. coli. This inhibition can be relieved by adding lactose or isopropyl-β-D-thiogalactopyranoside (IPTG). lac repressor encoded by lacI
   1604..2314    +  CDS            cI (sequence partly withheld): RPC1_LAMBD - Experimental evidence at protein level: Swiss-Prot protein existence level 1. Acts as a transcriptional repressor that allows virus to establish and maintain latency. Prevents both the viral DNA replication and the exit programs. Clamps the two operator OL (operator left made of OL1, OL2 and OL3 sites) and OR (operator right made of OR1, OR2 and OR3 sites) together by binding to them and arranging the intervening DNA in a loop. This step allows repression of lytic pR and pL promoters by binding to OL1, OL2, OR1 and OR2 simultaneously. The binding of cI on OR2 additionally activate
   2434..2505    +  terminator     rrnB T1 terminator: transcription terminator T1 from the E. coli rrnB gene
   2521..2548    +  terminator     T7Te terminator: phage T7 early transcription terminator
   2706..3294    -  rep_origin     ori: high-copy-number ColE1/pMB1/pBR322/pUC origin of replication
   3382..3476    -  terminator     lambda t0 terminator: transcription terminator from phage lambda
   3500..4156    -  CDS            cat: CAT_ECOLX - Experimental evidence at protein level: Swiss-Prot protein existence level 1. This enzyme is an effector of chloramphenicol resistance in bacteria. From Escherichia coli. This protein is used as a marker in many commonly used cloning vectors, such as pACYC184.
   4157..4259    -  promoter       cat promoter: promoter of the E. coli cat gene encoding chloramphenicol acetyltransferase
