[The description below was written by a language model from this plasmid's Addgene catalogue record and pLannotate feature annotations shown in this document.]
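Description:
PLlacO-1-CImf is a 4,282 bp bacterial expression plasmid built for synthetic biology work in E. coli. It replicates from a ColE1-type origin and is selected with chloramphenicol through a cat gene driven by its native promoter and followed by the lambda t0 terminator. The catalogue entry lists the plasmid as low copy, whereas the automated annotation labels the origin with a generic high-copy ColE1/pMB1/pUC family description; the record does not resolve this difference. A short tetracycline-resistance fragment is also annotated and appears to be a nonfunctional remnant of earlier cloning.

The payload is the phage lambda cI repressor placed under lac control. Two lac operator sites sit immediately upstream of the cI coding sequence, consistent with the PLlacO-1 promoter named in the plasmid title, although the promoter itself is not annotated as a feature. The plasmid carries its own lacI gene with the lacI promoter, so the lac repressor keeps cI silent until IPTG or lactose relieves repression. Transcription is terminated downstream by the rrnB T1 and T7Te terminators. According to the catalogue, cI carries a C-terminal mf-lon ssrA tag, a degradation tag that targets the protein for turnover by the Mesoplasma florum Lon protease rather than by the host's own machinery. The insert is flanked by EcoRI/BglII and BamHI/XhoI sites that were preserved, allowing modular reassembly.

The associated publication describes a genetic bistable switch based on nonlinear protein degradation. This construct fits that work as an inducible source of a repressor whose stability can be controlled by a protease.
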