Addgene plasmid #40126: PLlacO-1-CImf
Depositing lab: Michel Maharbiz. Depositing organization: University of California, Berkeley. Publication: A genetic bistable switch utilizing nonlinear protein degradation. Huang DC, Holtz WJ, Maharbiz MM. J Biol Eng. 2012 Jul 9;6(1):9. 10.1186/1754-1611-6-9 PubMed 22776405.
Backbone
  Vector backbone: ColE1
  Backbone size w/o insert (bp): 4147
  Total vector size (bp): 4282
  Vector type: Bacterial Expression, Synthetic Biology
Growth in bacteria
  Bacterial resistance: Chloramphenicol, 25 μg/mL
  Growth temperature: 37°C
  Growth strain: DH10B
  Copy number: Low Copy
Gene/Insert
  Gene/Insert name: Lac inducible lambda repressor
  Species: E. Coli
  Insert size (bp): 833
  GenBank ID: JX155232
  Tag / fusion protein: mf-lon ssrA tag (C terminal on insert)
  Cloning method: Restriction Enzyme; 5′ cloning site EcoRI, BglII (not destroyed); 3′ cloning site BamHI, XhoI (not destroyed)
  Sequencing primers: 5′ CGTAGAGGATCGAGAATTGTGAGCG; 3′ CCCGAAGGTGAGCCAGTGTGACTCTAG
Terms and licenses: Academic/Nonprofit Terms; Industry Terms: Not Available to Industry
How to cite: PLlacO-1-CImf was a gift from Michel Maharbiz (Addgene plasmid # 40126 ; http://n2t.net/addgene:40126 ; RRID:Addgene_40126)
