>Addgene plasmid #40126 | PLlacO-1-CImf | addgene partial sequence | sequence record 53202 | ColE1-Rev 5'-CCCGAAGGTGAGCCAGTGTGACTCTAG-3'
ATAAAACGAAAGGCCCAGTCTTTCGACTGAGCCTTTCGTTTTATTTGATGCCTGGAGATCCTTACTCGAG
TCAGGATCCTTATTACGCAAACGCATAATTCGCCTGGCCCGCATTCAGCATAAAGGTCGGCACTTCATTG
GTATTTTCTTCATTTTTATTCGCCGCGCCAAACGTCTCTTCAGGCCACTGACTAGCGATAACTTTCCCCA
CAACGGAACAACTCTCATTGCATGGGATCATTGGGTACTGTGGGTTTAGTGGTTGTAAAAACACCTGACC
GCTATCCCTGATCAGTTTCTTGAAGGTAAACTCATCACCCCCAAGTCTGGCTATGCAGAAATCACCTGGC
TCAACAGCCTGCTCAGGGTCAACGAGAATTAACATTCCGTCAGGAAAGCTTGGCTTGGAGCCTGTTGGTG
CGGTCATGGAATTACCTTCAACCTCAAGCCAGAATGCAGAATCACTGGCTTTTTTGGTTGTGCTTACCCA
TCTCTCCGCATCACCTTTGGTAAAGGTTCTAAGCTCAGGTGAGAACATCCCTGCCTGAACATGAGAAAAA
ACAGGGTACTCATACTCACTTCTAAGTGACGGCTGCAT
[261 nt withheld, positions 599-859]
TTTCTTTTTTGTGCTCATGAGGCCGTCGCGAGAG
