>Addgene plasmid #40126 | PLlacO-1-CImf | addgene partial sequence | sequence record 53205 | pBRrevBam 5'-GGTGATGTCGGCGATATAGG-3'
CCGGCCACGATGCGTCCGGCGTAGAGGATCGAGAATTGTGAGCGGATAACAATTGACATTGTGAGCGGAT
AACAAGATACTGAGCACGAATTCAAAAGATCTAATCCAACAATATAGCATACTCTCGCGACGGCCTCATG
AGCACAAAAAAGAAA
[261 nt withheld, positions 156-416]
ATGCAGCCGTCACTTAGAAGTGAGTATGAGTACCCTGTTTTTTCTCATGTTCAGGCAGGGATGTTCTCAC
CTGAGCTTAGAACCTTTACCAAAGGTGATGCGGAGAGATGGGTAAGCACAACCAAAAAAGCCAGTGATTC
TGCATTCTGGCTTGAGGTTGAAGGTAATTCCATGACCGCACCAACAGGCTCCAAGCCAAGCTTTCCTGAC
GGAATGTTAATTCTCGTTGACCCTGAGCAGGCTGTTGAGCCAGGTGATTTCTGCATAGCCAGACTTGGGG
GTGATGAGTTTACCTTCAAGAAACTGATCAGGGATAGCGGTCAGGTGTTTTTACAACCACTAAACCCACA
GTACCCAATGATCCCATGCAATGAGAGTTGTTCCGTTGTGGGGAAAGTTATCGCTAGTCAGTGGCCTGAA
GAGACGTTTGGCGCGGCGAATAAAAATGAA
